>Addgene plasmid #170472 | pRS_SN_400 | addgene full sequence | sequence record 336808 | Addgene NGS Result
TATCACAGTTAAATTGCTAACGCAGTCAGGCACCGTGTATGAAATCTAACAATGCGCTCATCGTCATCCT
CGGCACCGTCACCCTGGATGCTGTAGGCATAGGCTTGGTTATGCCGGTACTGCCGGGCCTCTTGCGGGAT
ATCGTCCATTCCGACAGCATCGCCAGTCACTATGGCGTGCTGCTAGCGCTATATGCGTTGATGCAATTTC
TATGCGCACCCGTTCTCGGAGCACTGTCCGACCGCTTTGGCCGCCGCCCAGTCCTGCTCGCTTCGCTACT
TGGAGCCACTATCGACTACGCGATCATGGCGACCACACCCGTCCTGTGGATCCTCTACGCCGGACGCATC
GTGGCCGGCATCACCGGCGCCACAGGTGCGGTTGCTGGCGCCTATATCGCCGACATCACCGATGGGGAAG
ATCGGGCTCGCCACTTCGGGCTCATGAGCGCTTGTTTCGGCGTGGGTATGGTGGCAGGCCCCGTGGCCGG
GGGACTGTTGGGCGCCATCTCCTTGCATGCACCATTCCTTGCGGCGGCGGTGCTCAACGGCCTCAACCTA
CTACTGGGCTGCTTCCTAATGCAGGAGTCGCATAAGGGAGAGCGTCGACCGATGCCCTTGAGAGCCTTCA
ACCCAGTCAGCTCCTTCCGGTGGGCGCGGGGCATGACTATCGTCGCCGCACTTATGACTGTCTTCTTTAT
CATGCAACTCGTAGGACAGGTGCCGGCAGCGCTCTGGGTCATTTTCGGCGAGGACCGCTTTCGCTGGAGC
GCGACGATGATCGGCCTGTCGCTTGCGGTATTCGGAATCTTGCACGCCCTCGCTCAAGCCTTCGTCACTG
GTCCCGCCACCAAACGTTTCGGCGAGAAGCAGGCCATTATCGCCGGCATGGCGGCCGACGCGCTGGGCTA
CGTCTTGCTGGCGTTCGCGACGCGAGGCTGGATGGCCTTCCCCATTATGATTCTTCTCGCTTCCGGCGGC
ATCGGGATGCCCGCGTTGCAGGCCATGCTGTCCAGGCAGGTAGATGACGACCATCAGGGACAGCTTCAAG
GATCGCTCGCGGCTCTTACCAGCCTAACTTCGATCATTGGACCGCTGATCGTCACGGCGATTTATGCCGC
CTCGGCGAGCACATGGAACGGGTTGGCATGGATTGTAGGCGCCGCCCTATACCTTGTCTGCCTCCCCGCG
TTGCGTCGCGGTGCATGGAGCCGGGCCACCTCGACCTGAATGGAAGCCGGCGGCACCTCGCTAACGGATT
CACCACTCCAAGAATTGGAGCCAATCAATTCTTGCGGAGAACTGTGAATGCGCAAACCAACCCTTGGCAG
AACATATCCATCGCGTCCGCCATCTCCAGCAGCCGCACGCGGCGCATCTCGGGCAGCGTTGGGTCCTGGC
CACGGGTGCGCATGATCGTGCTCCTGTCGTTGAGGACCCGGCTAGGCTGGCGGGGTTGCCTTACTGGTTA
GCAGAATGAATCACCGATACGCGAGCGAACGTGAAGCGACTGCTGCTGCAAAACGTCTGCGACCTGAGCA
ACAACATGAATGGTCTTCGGTTTCCGTGTTTCGTAAAGTCTGGAAACGCGGAAGTCAGCGCCCTGCACCA
TTATGTTCCGGATCTGCATCGCAGGATGCTGCTGGCTACCCTGTGGAACACCTACATCTGTATTAACGAA
GCGCTGGCATTGACCCTGAGTGATTTTTCTCTGGTCCCGCCGCATCCATACCGCCAGTTGTTTACCCTCA
CAACGTTCCAGTAACCGGGCATGTTCATCATCAGTAACCCGTATCGTGAGCATCCTCTCTCGTTTCATCG
GTATCATTACCCCCATGAACAGAAATCCCCCTTACACGGAGGCATCAGTGACCAAACAGGAAAAAACCGC
CCTTAACATGGCCCGCTTTATCAGAAGCCAGACATTAACGCTTCTGGAGAAACTCAACGAGCTGGACGCG
GATGAACAGGCAGACATCTGTGAATCGCTTCACGACCACGCTGATGAGCTTTACCGCAGCTGCCTCGCGC
GTTTCGGTGATGACGGTGAAAACCTCTGACACATGCAGCTCCCGGAGACGGTCACAGCTTGTCTGTAAGC
GGATGCCGGGAGCAGACAAGCCCGTCAGGGCGCGTCAGCGGGTGTTGGCAGGTGTCGGGGCGCAGCCATG
ACCCAGTCACCCCATGGTGCAGTATGAAGGCGGCGGAGCCGACACCACGGCCACCGATATTATTTGCCCG
ATGTACGCGCGCGTGGATGAACACCAGCCCTTCCCGGCTTTATCAAAAAGAGTATTGACTTAAAGTCTAA
CCTATAGGATACTTACAGCGATGGAGAGGTGTAGTGGTAACCAGAAGATAAGATGGCTTTCGCTACCTGG
AGAGACGCGCCCGCTGATCCTTTGCGAATACGCCCACGCGATGGGTAACAGTCTTGGCGGTTTCGCTAAA
TACTGGCAGGCGTTTCGTCAGTATCCCCGTTTACAGGGCGGCTTCGTCTGGGACTGGGTGGATCAGTCGC
TGATTAAATATGATGAAAACGGCAACCCGTGGTACCGGCTTACGGCGGTGATTTTGGCGATACGCCGAAC
GAATTGTGAGCGCTCACAATTATCGCCAGTTCTGTATGAACGGTCTGGTCTTTGCCGACCGCACGCCGCA
TCCAGCGCTGACGGAAGCAAAACACCAGCAGCAGTTTTTCCAGTTCCGTTTATCCGGGCAAACCATCGAA
GTGACCAGCGAATACCTGTTCCGTCATAGCGATAACGAGCTCCTGCACTGGATGGTGGCGCTGGATGGTA
AGCCGCTGGCAAGCGGTGAAGTGCCTCTGGATGTCGCTCCACAAGGTAAACAGTTGATTGAACTGCCTGA
ACTACCGCAGCCGGAGAGCGCCGGGCAACTCTGGCTCACAGTACGCGTAGTGCAACCGAACGCGACCGCA
TGGTCAGAAGCCGGGCACATCAGCGCCTGGCAGCAGTAGCGTCTGGCGGATCGATCGAGCTCAACGCAAT
TAAACCTCAGTGTGACGCTCCCCGCCGCGTCCCACGCCATCCCGCATCTGACCACCAGCGAAATGGATTT
TTGCACTCGAGCTGGGTAATAAGCGTTGGCAATTTAACCGCCAGTCAGGCTTTCTTTCACAGATGTGGAT
TGGCGATAAAAAACAACTGCTGACGCCGCTGCGCGATCAGTTCACCCGTGCACCGCTGGATAACGACATT
GGCGTAAGTGAAGCGACCCGCATTGACCCTAACGCCTGGGTCGAACGCTGGAAGGCGGCGGGCCATTACC
AGGCCGAAGCAGCGTTGTTGCAGTGCACGGCAGATACACTTGCTGATGCGGTGCTGATTACGACCGCTCA
CGCGTGGCAGCATCAGGGGAAAACCTTATTTATCAGCCGGAAAACCTACCGGATTGATGGTAGTGGTCAA
ATGGCGATTACCGTTGATGTTGAAGTGGCGAGCGATACACCGCATCCGGCGCGGATTGGCCTGAACTGCC
AGCTGGCGCAGGTAGCAGAGCGGGTAAACTGGCTCGGATTAGCGGCCGCAAGAAAACTATCCCGACCGCC
TTACTGCCGCCTGTTTTGACCGCTGGGATCTGCTGTAACAGAGCATTAGCGCAAGGTGATTTTTGTCTTC
TTGCGCTAATTTTTTCCATTGTCTAGAGTAGCGATAGCGGAGTGTATACTGGCTTAACTATGCGGCATCA
GAGCAGATTGTACTGAGAGTGCACCATATGCGGTGTGAAATACCGCACAGATGCGTAAGGAGAAAATACC
GCATCAGGCGCTCTTCCGCTTCCTCGCTCACTGACTCGCTGCGCTCGGTCGTTCGGCTGCGGCGAGCGGT
ATCAGCTCACTCAAAGGCGGTAATACGGTTATCCACAGAATCAGGGGATAACGCAGGAAAGAACATGTGA
GCAAAAGGCCAGCAAAAGGCCAGGAACCGTAAAAAGGCCGCGTTGCTGGCGTTTTTCCATAGGCTCCGCC
CCCCTGACGAGCATCACAAAAATCGACGCTCAAGTCAGAGGTGGCGAAACCCGACAGGACTATAAAGATA
CCAGGCGTTTCCCCCTGGAAGCTCCCTCGTGCGCTCTCCTGTTCCGACCCTGCCGCTTACCGGATACCTG
TCCGCCTTTCTCCCTTCGGGAAGCGTGGCGCTTTCTCATAGCTCACGCTGTAGGTATCTCAGTTCGGTGT
AGGTCGTTCGCTCCAAGCTGGGCTGTGTGCACGAACCCCCCGTTCAGCCCGACCGCTGCGCCTTATCCGG
TAACTATCGTCTTGAGTCCAACCCGGTAAGACACGACTTATCGCCACTGGCAGCAGCCACTGGTAACAGG
ATTAGCAGAGCGAGGTATGTAGGCGGTGCTACAGAGTTCTTGAAGTGGTGGCCTAACTACGGCTACACTA
GAAGGACAGTATTTGGTATCTGCGCTCTGCTGAAGCCAGTTACCTTCGGAAAAAGAGTTGGTAGCTCTTG
ATCCGGCAAACAAACCACCGCTGGTAGCGGTGGTTTTTTTGTTTGCAAGCAGCAGATTACGCGCAGAAAA
AAAGGATCTCAAGAAGATCCTTTGATCTTTTCTACGGGGTCTGACGCTCAGTGGAACGAAAACTCACGTT
AAGGGATTTTGGTCATGAGATTATCAAAAAGGATCTTCACCTAGATCCTTTTAAATTAAAAATGAAGTTT
TAAATCAATCTAAAGTATATATGAGTAAACTTGGTCTGACAGTTACCAATGCTTAATCAGTGAGGCACCT
ATCTCAGCGATCTGTCTATTTCGTTCATCCATAGTTGCCTGACTCCCCGTCGTGTAGATAACTACGATAC
GGGAGGGCTTACCATCTGGCCCCAGTGCTGCAATGATACCGCGAGACCCACGCTCACCGGCTCCAGATTT
ATCAGCAATAAACCAGCCAGCCGGAAGGGCCGAGCGCAGAAGTGGTCCTGCAACTTTATCCGCCTCCATC
CAGTCTATTAATTGTTGCCGGGAAGCTAGAGTAAGTAGTTCGCCAGTTAATAGTTTGCGCAACGTTGTTG
CCATTGCTGCAGGCATCGTGGTGTCACGCTCGTCGTTTGGTATGGCTTCATTCAGCTCCGGTTCCCAACG
ATCAAGGCGAGTTACATGATCCCCCATGTTGTGCAAAAAAGCGGTTAGCTCCTTCGGTCCTCCGATCGTT
GTCAGAAGTAAGTTGGCCGCAGTGTTATCACTCATGGTTATGGCAGCACTGCATAATTCTCTTACTGTCA
TGCCATCCGTAAGATGCTTTTCTGTGACTGGTGAGTACTCAACCAAGTCATTCTGAGAATAGTGTATGCG
GCGACCGAGTTGCTCTTGCCCGGCGTCAACACGGGATAATACCGCGCCACATAGCAGAACTTTAAAAGTG
CTCATCATTGGAAAACGTTCTTCGGGGCGAAAACTCTCAAGGATCTTACCGCTGTTGAGATCCAGTTCGA
TGTAACCCACTCGTGCACCCAACTGATCTTCAGCATCTTTTACTTTCACCAGCGTTTCTGGGTGAGCAAA
AACAGGAAGGCAAAATGCCGCAAAAAAGGGAATAAGGGCGACACGGAAATGTTGAATACTCATACTCTTC
CTTTTTCAATATTATTGAAGCATTTATCAGGGTTATTGTCTCATGAGCGGATACATATTTGAATGTATTT
AGAAAAATAAACAAATAGGGGTTCCGCGCACATTTCCCCGAAAAGTGCCACCTGACGTCTAAGAAACCAT
TATTATCATGACATTAACCTATAAAAATAGGCGTATCACGAGGCCCTTTCGTCTTCAAGAATTCTCATGT
TTGACAGCTTATCATCGATAAGCTTTAATGCGGTAGTT
Features (pLannotate 1.2.2; 12 found; start..end, strand, type, name):
     39..1229    +  CDS            TcR: tetracycline efflux protein; tet; confers resistance to tetracycline
   1471..1851    -  CDS            YPB1_ECOLX: Protein predicted: Swiss-Prot protein existence level 4. From Escherichia coli.
   1868..2059    +  CDS            rop: Rop protein, which maintains plasmids at low copy number; rop
   2161..2180    +  misc_feature   bom (fragment): basis of mobility region from pBR322
   2186..2279    +  CDS            lacZ (fragment): β-galactosidase; lacZ
   2363..3603    +  CDS            lacZ (fragment): β-galactosidase; lacZ
   3598..3654    +  CDS            YDH2_PLAFS (fragment): Protein predicted: Swiss-Prot protein existence level 4. From Plasmodium falciparum (isolate fcm17 / Senegal).
   3668..3788    +  misc_feature   bom (fragment): basis of mobility region from pBR322
   3974..4562    -  rep_origin     ori: high-copy-number ColE1/pMB1/pBR322/pUC origin of replication
   4733..5593    -  CDS            AmpR: β-lactamase; bla; confers resistance to ampicillin, carbenicillin, and related antibiotics
   5594..5698    -  promoter       AmpR promoter: bla
   5811..5839    +  promoter       tet promoter: E. coli promoter for tetracycline efflux protein gene
