[The description below was written by a language model from this plasmid's Addgene catalogue record and pLannotate feature annotations shown in this document.]
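Description:
pRS_SN_400 is a 5,848 bp bacterial plasmid built on the pBR322 backbone and propagated in E. coli. It keeps both classic pBR322 selection markers: the β-lactamase gene (AmpR) with its bla promoter, and the tetracycline efflux gene (TcR) driven by the tet promoter, so it can be selected with ampicillin and tetracycline. Replication relies on the ColE1/pMB1-type origin. The annotation also detects the rop gene, which normally restrains plasmid copy number, although the catalogue entry lists the plasmid as high copy. The basis-of-mobility (bom) region appears as two fragments flanking the insert, which suggests the payload was placed within that part of the backbone.

The insert is described as a synthetic arrangement of the T7A1 promoter, two LacI operator positions (Os and O-) and the lambda t1 terminator, set within a lacZ fragment. T7A1 is a strong bacteriophage T7 early promoter recognised by E. coli RNA polymerase, and the terminator defines the end of the transcription unit. According to the depositor, the operators are separated by 400 base pairs. The feature table identifies only two lacZ fragments in this region, plus a short and probably spurious protein match. It does not annotate the promoter, operators or terminator, so their exact positions cannot be read from the record.

The stated purpose is to serve as a source from which a transcription template containing LacI operators is amplified, rather than to express a protein. Such a template is suited to examining how bound LacI, or looping between two operators, affects transcription, though the record does not describe specific experiments.
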