Addgene plasmid #170472: pRS_SN_400
Purpose: To amplify transcription template containing LacI operators
Depositing lab: Laura Finzi. Depositing organization: Emory University.
Backbone
  Vector backbone: pBR322
  Vector type: Bacterial Expression
Growth in bacteria
  Bacterial resistance: Ampicillin and Tetracycline, 100 & 10 μg/mL
  Growth temperature: 37°C
  Growth strain: DH5alpha
  Copy number: High Copy
Gene/Insert
  Gene/Insert name: T7A1, Os, O-, Lambda t1 in lacZ fragment
  Species: Synthetic
  Promoter: T7A1
  Cloning method: Unknown
Terms and licenses: Academic/Nonprofit Terms; Industry Terms: Not Available to Industry
Depositor comments: LacI operators separated by 400 base pairs.
How to cite: pRS_SN_400 was a gift from Laura Finzi (Addgene plasmid # 170472 ; http://n2t.net/addgene:170472 ; RRID:Addgene_170472)
